Addgene plasmid #66340: GPR18-Tango
Purpose: Expression of G protein-coupled receptors for PRESTO-Tango: parallel receptorome expression and screening via transcriptional output, with transcriptional activation following arrestin translocation
Depositing lab: Bryan Roth. Depositing organization: University of North Carolina at Chapel Hill. Publication: PRESTO-Tango as an open-source resource for interrogation of the druggable human GPCRome. Kroeze WK, Sassano MF, Huang XP, Lansu K, McCorvy JD, Giguere PM, Sciaky N, Roth BL. Nat Struct Mol Biol. 2015 May;22(5):362-9. doi: 10.1038/nsmb.3014. Epub 2015 Apr 20. PubMed 25895059.
Backbone
  Vector backbone: empty Tango
  Backbone size w/o insert (bp): 6632
  Vector type: Mammalian Expression
  Selectable markers: Neomycin (select with G418)
Growth in bacteria
  Bacterial resistance: Ampicillin, 100 μg/mL
  Growth temperature: 37°C
  Growth strain: DH5alpha
  Copy number: High Copy
Gene/Insert
  Gene/Insert name: GPR18
  Species: H. sapiens (human)
  Insert size (bp): 993
  Entrez Gene: GPR18
  Promoter: CMV
  Tag / fusion protein: FLAG (N terminal on backbone)
  Cloning method: Restriction Enzyme; 5′ cloning site NotI (not destroyed); 3′ cloning site XhoI (unknown if destroyed)
  Sequencing primers: 5′ CMV-F; 3′ Tet-R
Terms and licenses: Academic/Nonprofit Terms; Industry Terms: Not Available to Industry
Depositor comments: Please note: Most of the PRESTO-Tango vectors do not contain the XhoI cut site downstream of the tTA sequence and instead carry an XbaI site. If you need to perform an XhoI digest we recommend sequencing with a forward primer at the C-terminus of tTA to determine which of the two sites is present. Suggested primer: 5-gagctccacttagacggcgagg-3. Original backbone was pcDNA3.1(+). These plasmids were generated as part of the Illuminating the Druggable Genome (IDG) program sponsored by the NIH Common Fund. The goal of this program is to identify, gather, and distribute information and resources for proteins that currently are not well-studied yet belong to commonly drug-targeted protein families: protein kinases, non-olfactory G-protein coupled receptors (GPCRs), and ion channels. The IDG program is designed to develop fundamental research tools for understudied proteins, elucidate their function, and disseminate the IDG-related resources and data to the greater scientific community.
How to cite: GPR18-Tango was a gift from Bryan Roth (Addgene plasmid # 66340 ; http://n2t.net/addgene:66340 ; RRID:Addgene_66340)
