[The description below was written by a language model from this plasmid's Addgene catalogue record.]
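Description:
GPR18-Tango is a mammalian expression plasmid from the PRESTO-Tango collection, built on an "empty Tango" backbone that was itself derived from pcDNA3.1(+). It is propagated in E. coli as a high-copy plasmid under ampicillin selection, and it carries a neomycin resistance marker so that transfected mammalian cells can be selected with G418. The insert is the human GPR18 coding sequence (about 1 kb), placed under the CMV promoter for strong constitutive expression, with an N-terminal FLAG tag supplied by the backbone that can be used to detect the receptor.

The construct is designed for the Tango style of GPCR activity assay, in which receptor activation is read out as transcription following arrestin translocation. The depositor notes indicate that a tTA transcriptional activator sequence lies downstream of the receptor, consistent with a receptor-tTA fusion. In the general Tango scheme, recruitment of a protease-linked arrestin to the activated receptor releases tTA, which then drives a tTA-responsive reporter in the assay cell line. The record does not itemise the linker, protease cleavage site or other modules between receptor and tTA. The receptor was cloned by restriction enzymes with NotI at the 5′ end. The 3′ site is nominally XhoI, but the depositor cautions that most vectors in this series carry XbaI rather than XhoI downstream of tTA, so the site present should be confirmed by sequencing.

The plasmid was produced within a programme aimed at generating tools for understudied members of druggable protein families. It is intended for parallel, G protein-independent screening of ligands against GPR18 alongside the rest of the human GPCRome.
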