>Addgene plasmid #66340 | GPR18-Tango | depositor partial sequence | sequence record 113293 | empty Tango
GACGGATCGGGAGATCTCCCGATCCCCTATGGTGCACTCTCAGTACAATCTGCTCTGATGCCGCATAGTT
AAGCCAGTATCTGCTCCCTGCTTGTGTGTTGGAGGTCGCTGAGTAGTGCGCGAGCAAAATTTAAGCTACA
ACAAGGCAAGGCTTGACCGACAATTGCATGAAGAATCTGCTTAGGGTTAGGCGTTTTGCGCTGCTTCGCG
ATGTACGGGCCAGATATACGCGTTGACATTGATTATTGACTAGTTATTAATAGTAATCAATTACGGGGTC
ATTAGTTCATAGCCCATATATGGAGTTCCGCGTTACATAACTTACGGTAAATGGCCCGCCTGGCTGACCG
CCCAACGACCCCCGCCCATTGACGTCAATAATGACGTATGTTCCCATAGTAACGCCAATAGGGACTTTCC
ATTGACGTCAATGGGTGGAGTATTTACGGTAAACTGCCCACTTGGCAGTACATCAAGTGTATCATATGCC
AAGTACGCCCCCTATTGACGTCAATGACGGTAAATGGCCCGCCTGGCATTATGCCCAGTACATGACCTTA
TGGGACTTTCCTACTTGGCAGTACATCTACGTATTAGTCATCGCTATTACCATGGTGATGCGGTTTTGGC
AGTACATCAATGGGCGTGGATAGCGGTTTGACTCACGGGGATTTCCAAGTCTCCACCCCATTGACGTCAA
TGGGAGTTTGTTTTGGCACCAAAATCAACGGGACTTTCCAAAATGTCGTAACAACTCCGCCCCATTGACG
CAAATGGGCGGTAGGCGTGTACGGTGGGAGGTCTATATAAGCAGAGCTCTCTGGCTAACTAGAGAACCCA
CTGCTTACTGGCTTATCGAAATTAATACGACTCACTATAGGGAGACCCAAGCTGGCTAGCGTTTAAACTT
AAGCTTGGTACCGAGCTCGGATCCACTAGTCCAGTGTGGTGGAATTCTGCAGATATCCAGCACAGTGGCG
GCCGCGCCACCATGAAGACGATCATCGCCCTGAGCTACATCTTCTGCCTGGTATTCGCCGACTACAAGGA
CGATGATGACGCCAGCATCGATACCGGTGGACGCACCCCACCCAGCCTGGGTCCCCAAGATGAGTCCTGC
ACCACCGCCAGCTCCTCCCTGGCCAAGGACACTTCATCGACCGGTGAGAACCTGTACTTCCAGCTAAGAT
TAGATAAAAGTAAAGTGATTAACAGCGCATTAGAGCTGCTTAATGAGGTCGGAATCGAAGGTTTAACAAC
CCGTAAACTCGCCCAGAAGCTAGGTGTAGAGCAGCCTACATTGTATTGGCATGTAAAAAATAAGCGGGCT
TTGCTCGACGCCTTAGCCATTGAGATGTTAGATAGGCACCATACTCACTTTTGCCCTTTAGAAGGGGAAA
GCTGGCAAGATTTTTTACGTAATAACGCTAAAAGTTTTAGATGTGCTTTACTAAGTCATCGCGATGGAGC
AAAAGTACATTTAGGTACACGGCCTACAGAAAAACAGTATGAAACTCTCGAAAATCAATTAGCCTTTTTA
TGCCAACAAGGTTTTTCACTAGAGAATGCATTATATGCACTCAGCGCTGTGGGGCATTTTACTTTAGGTT
GCGTATTGGAAGATCAAGAGCATCAAGTCGCTAAAGAAGAAAGGGAAACACCTACTACTGATAGTATGCC
GCCATTATTACGACAAGCTATCGAATTATTTGATCACCAAGGTGCAGAGCCAGCCTTCTTATTCGGCCTT
GAATTGATCATATGCGGATTAGAAAAACAACTTAAATGTGAAAGTGGGTCCGCGTACAGCCGCGCGCGTA
CGAAAAACAATTACGGGTCTACCATCGAGGGCCTGCTCGATCTCCCGGACGACGACGCCCCCGAAGAGGC
GGGGCTGGCGGCTCCGCGCCTGTCCTTTCTCCCCGCGGGACACACGCGCAGACTGTCGACGGCCCCCCCG
ACCGATGTCAGCCTGGGGGACGAGCTCCACTTAGACGGCGAGGACGTGGCGATGGCGCATGCCGACGCGC
TAGACGATTTCGATCTGGACATGTTGGGGGACGGGGATTCCCCGGGTCCGGGATTTACCCCCCACGACTC
CGCCCCCTACGGCGCTCTGGATATGGCCGACTTCGAGTTTGAGCAGATGTTTACCGATGCCCTTGGAATT
GACGAGTACGGTGGGTAGCTCGAGTCTAGAGGGCCCGTTTAAACCCGCTGATCAGCCTCGACTGTGCCTT
CTAGTTGCCAGCCATCTGTTGTTTGCCCCTCCCCCGTGCCTTCCTTGACCCTGGAAGGTGCCACTCCCAC
TGTCCTTTCCTAATAAAATGAGGAAATTGCATCGCATTGTCTGAGTAGGTGTCATTCTATTCTGGGGGGT
GGGGTGGGGCAGGACAGCAAGGGGGAGGATTGGGAAGACAATAGCAGGCATGCTGGGGATGCGGTGGGCT
CTATGGCTTCTGAGGCGGAAAGAACCAGCTGGGGCTCTAGGGGGTATCCCC
[124 nt withheld, positions 2502-2625]
C
[91 nt withheld, positions 2627-2717]
A
[49 nt withheld, positions 2719-2767]
CCTTTGACGTTGGAGTCCACGTTCTTT
[37 nt withheld, positions 2795-2831]
ACCCTATCTCGGTCTATTCTTTTGATTTATAAGGGATTTTGCCGATTTCGGCCTATTGGTTAAAAAATGA
GCTGATTTAACAAAAATTTAACGCGAATTAATTCTGTGGAATGTGTGTCAGTTAGGGTGTGGAAAGTCCC
CAGGCTCCCCAGCAGGCAGAAGTATGCAAAGCATGCATCTCAATTAGTCAGCAACCAGGTGTGGAAAGTC
CCCAGGCTCCCCAGCAGGCAGAAGTATGCAAAGCATGCATCTCAATTAGTCAGCAACCATAGTCCCGCCC
CTAACTCCGCCCATCCCGCCCCTAACTCCGCCCAGTTCCGCCCATTCTCCGCCCCATGGCTGACTAATTT
TTTTTATTTATGCAGAGGCCGAGGCCGCCTCTGCCTCTGAGCTATTCCAGAAGTAGTGAGGAGGCTTTTT
TGGAGGCCTAGGCTTTTGCAAAAAGCTCCCGGGAGCTTGTATATCCATTTTCGGATCTGATCAAGAGACA
GGATGAGGATCGTTTCGCATGATTGAACAAGATGGATTGCACGCAGGTTCTCCGGCCGCTTGGGTGGAGA
GGCTATTCGGCTATGACTGGGCACAACAGACAATCGGCTGCTCTGATGCCGCCGTGTTCCGGCTGTCAGC
GCAGGGGCGCCCGGTTCTTTTTGTCAAGACCGACCTGTCCGGTGCCCTGAATGAACTGCAGGACGAGGCA
GCGCGGCTATCGTGGCTGGCCACGACGGGCGTTCCTTGCGCAGCTGTGCTCGACGTTGTCACTGAAGCGG
GAAGGGACTGGCTGCTATTGGGCGAAGTGCCGGGGCAGGATCTCCTGTCATCTCACCTTGCTCCTGCCGA
GAAAGTATCCATCATGGCTGATGCAATGCGGCGGCTGCATACGCTTGATCCGGCTACCTGCCCATTCGAC
CACCAAGCGAAACATCGCATCGAGCGAGCACGTACTCGGATGGAAGCCGGTCTTGTCGATCAGGATGATC
TGGACGAAGAGCATCAGGGGCTCGCGCCAGCCGAACTGTTCGCCAGGCTCAAGGCGCGCATGCCCGACGG
CGAGGATCTCGTCGTGACCCATGGCGATGCCTGCTTGCCGAATATCATGGTGGAAAATGGCCGCTTTTCT
GGATTCATCGACTGTGGCCGGCTGGGTGTGGCGGACCGCTATCAGGACATAGCGTTGGCTACCCGTGATA
TTGCTGAAGAGCTTGGCGGCGAATGGGCTGACCGCTTCCTCGTGCTTTACGGTATCGCCGCTCCCGATTC
GCAGCGCATCGCCTTCTATCGCCTTCTTGACGAGTTCTTCTGAGCGGGACTCTGGGGTTCGAAATGACCG
ACCAAGCGACGCCCAACCTGCCATCACGAGATTTCGATTCCACCGCCGCCTTCTATGAAAGGTTGGGCTT
CGGAATCGTTTTCCGGGACGCCGGCTGGATGATCCTCCAGCGCGGGGATCTCATGCTGGAGTTCTTCGCC
CACCCCAACTTGTTTATTGCAGCTTATAATGGTTACAAATAAAGCAATAGCATCACAAATTTCACAAATA
AAGCATTTTTTTCACTGCATTCTAGTTGTGGTTTGTCCAAACTCATCAATGTATCTTATCATGTCTGTAT
ACCGTCGACCTCTAGCTAGAGCTTGGCGTAATCATGGTCATAGCTGTTTCCTGTGTGAAATTGTTATCCG
CTCACAATTCCACACAACATACGAGCCGGAAGCATAAAGTGTAAAGCCTGGGGTGCCTAATGAGTGAGCT
AACTCACATTAATTGCGTTGCGCTCACTGCCCGCTTTCCAGTCGGGAAACCTGTCGTGCCAGCTGCATTA
ATGAATCGGCCAACGCGCGGGGAGAGGCGGTTTGCGTATTGGGCGCTCTTCCGCTTCCTCGCTCACTGAC
TCGCTGCGCTCGGTCGTTCGGCTGCGGCGAGCGGTATCAGCTCACTCAAAGGCGGTAATACGGTTATCCA
CAGAATCAGGGGATAACGCAGGAAAGAACATGTGAGCAAAAGGCCAGCAAAAGGCCAGGAACCGTAAAAA
GGCCGCGTTGCTGGCGTTTTTCCATAGGCTCCGCCCCCCTGACGAGCATCACAAAAATCGACGCTCAAGT
CAGAGGTGGCGAAACCCGACAGGACTATAAAGATACCAGGCGTTTCCCCCTGGAAGCTCCCTCGTGCGCT
CTCCTGTTCCGACCCTGCCGCTTACCGGATACCTGTCCGCCTTTCTCCCTTCGGGAAGCGTGGCGCTTTC
TCATAGCTCACGCTGTAGGTATCTCAGTTCGGTGTAGGTCGTTCGCTCCAAGCTGGGCTGTGTGCACGAA
CCCCCCGTTCAGCCCGACCGCTGCGCCTTATCCGGTAACTATCGTCTTGAGTCCAACCCGGTAAGACACG
ACTTATCGCCACTGGCAGCAGCCACTGGTAACAGGATTAGCAGAGCGAGGTATGTAGGCGGTGCTACAGA
GTTCTTGAAGTGGTGGCCTAACTACGGCTACACTAGAAGAACAGTATTTGGTATCTGCGCTCTGCTGAAG
CCAGTTACCTTCGGAAAAAGAGTTGGTAGCTCTTGATCCGGCAAACAAACCACCGCTGGTAGCGGTTTTT
TTGTTTGCAAGCAGCAGATTACGCGCAGAAAAAAAGGATCTCAAGAAGATCCTTTGATCTTTTCTACGGG
GTCTGACGCTCAGTGGAACGAAAACTCACGTTAAGGGATTTTGGTCATGAGATTATCAAAAAGGATCTTC
ACCTAGATCCTTTTAAATTAAAAATGAAGTTTTAAATCAATCTAAAGTATATATGAGTAAACTTGGTCTG
ACAGTTACCAATGCTTAATCAGTGAGGCACCTATCTCAGCGATCTGTCTATTTCGTTCATCCATAGTTGC
CTGACTCCCCGTCGTGTAGATAACTACGATACGGGAGGGCTTACCATCTGGCCCCAGTGCTGCAATGATA
CCGCGAGACCCACGCTCACCGGCTCCAGATTTATCAGCAATAAACCAGCCAGCCGGAAGGGCCGAGCGCA
GAAGTGGTCCTGCAACTTTATCCGCCTCCATCCAGTCTATTAATTGTTGCCGGGAAGCTAGAGTAAGTAG
TTCGCCAGTTAATAGTTTGCGCAACGTTGTTGCCATTGCTACAGGCATCGTGGTGTCACGCTCGTCGTTT
GGTATGGCTTCATTCAGCTCCGGTTCCCAACGATCAAGGCGAGTTACATGATCCCCCATGTTGTGCAAAA
AAGCGGTTAGCTCCTTCGGTCCTCCGATCGTTGTCAGAAGTAAGTTGGCCGCAGTGTTATCACTCATGGT
TATGGCAGCACTGCATAATTCTCTTACTGTCATGCCATCCGTAAGATGCTTTTCTGTGACTGGTGAGTAC
TCAACCAAGTCATTCTGAGAATAGTGTATGCGGCGACCGAGTTGCTCTTGCCCGGCGTCAATACGGGATA
ATACCGCGCCACATAGCAGAACTTTAAAAGTGCTCATCATTGGAAAACGTTCTTCGGGGCGAAAACTCTC
AAGGATCTTACCGCTGTTGAGATCCAGTTCGATGTAACCCACTCGTGCACCCAACTGATCTTCAGCATCT
TTTACTTTCACCAGCGTTTCTGGGTGAGCAAAAACAGGAAGGCAAAATGCCGCAAAAAAGGGAATAAGGG
CGACACGGAAATGTTGAATACTCATACTCTTCCTTTTTCAATATTATTGAAGCATTTATCAGGGTTATTG
TCTCATGAGCGGATACATATTTGAATGTATTTAGAAAAATAAACAAATAGGGGTTCCGCGCACATTTCCC
CGAAAAGTGCCACCTGACGTC
