>Addgene plasmid #66340 | GPR18-Tango | depositor partial sequence | sequence record 113294 | GPR18
ATGATCACACTGAACAACCAGGATCAGCCAGTCCCATTCAACAGCTCCCACCCCGACGAATACAAGATCG
CCGCCCTGGTATTCTATAGTTGCATCTTCATTATAGGCCTGTTTGTCAATATCACTGCCCTGTGGGTTTT
CAGCTGTACCACAAAGAAGAGAACCACAGTAACTATCTATATGATGAATGTGGCACTCGTTGATTTGATC
TTTATCATGACCCTCCCCTTCAGGATGTTCTATTACGCCAAGGACGAATGGCCCTTCGGGGAGTACTTTT
GTCAGATCCTCGGCGCCCTGACAGTCTTCTATCCATCAATCGCACTGTGGCTGTTGGCATTCATTTCCGC
GGACCGATACATGGCCATCGTGCAGCCTAAATACGCCAAGGAGCTCAAGAATACGTGTAAGGCTGTCCTG
GCTTGCGTCGGGGTCTGGATTATGACCCTCACGACGACCACGCCGCTGCTCCTGCTGTATAAAGACCCTG
ATAAGGATTCCACCCCAGCCACTTGTCTTAAAATTAGTGACATCATTTATCTTAAGGCAGTAAACGTACT
CAATCTCACCCGACTTACATTCTTCTTCCTGATTCCGCTGTTCATCATGATTGGATGCTACCTTGTGATT
ATTCATAACCTGCTTCACGGCCGGACATCTAAGTTGAAGCCGAAGGTGAAAGAGAAGAGCATCAGGATTA
TTATCACCCTCCTGGTGCAGGTGCTTGTGTGTTTCATGCCCTTCCACATCTGTTTCGCTTTTCTGATGCT
GGGAACTGGGGAAAACAGCTACAATCCCTGGGGCGCTTTCACAACCTTTTTGATGAACCTGAGCACTTGT
TTGGACGTTATACTGTATTATATCGTCTCCAAACAGTTCCAGGCCCGGGTCATTAGTGTTATGTTGTATA
GGAATTATCTGCGATCAATGCGGAGGAAGTCCTTTAGGTCCGGATCTCTCCGCTCTTTGTCTAACATTAA
TTCAGAAATGCTT
