>Addgene plasmid #66340 | GPR18-Tango | addgene partial sequence | sequence record 119884 | CMV-F 5'-CGCAAATGGGCGGTAGGCGTG-3'
GCTCTCTGGCTAACTAGAGAACCCACTGCTTACTGGCTTATCGAAATTAATACGACTCACTATAGGGAGA
CCCAAGCTGGCTAGCGTTTAAACTTAAGCTTGGTACCGAGCTCGGATCCACTAGTCCAGTGTGGTGGAAT
TCTGCAGATATCCAGCACAGTGGCGGCCGCGCCACCATGAAGACGATCATCGCCCTGAGCTACATCTTCT
GCCTGGTATTCGCCGACTACAAGGACGATGATGACGCCAGCATCGATATGATCACACTGAACAACCAGGA
TCAGCCAGTCCCATTCAACAGCTCCCACCCCGACGAATACAAGATCGCCGCCCTGGTATTCTATAGTTGC
ATCTTCATTATAGGCCTGTTTGTCAATATCACTGCCCTGTGGGTTTTCAGCTGTACCACAAAGAAGAGAA
CCACAGTAACTATCTATATGATGAATGTGGCACTCGTTGATTTGATCTTTATCATGACCCTCCCCTTCAG
GATGTTCTATTACGCCAAGGACGAATGGCCCTTCGGGGAGTACTTTTGTCAGATCCTCGGCGCCCTGACA
GTCTTCTATCCATCAATCGCACTGTGGCTGTTGGCATTCATTTCCGCGGACCGATACATGGCCATCGTGC
AGCCTAAATACGCCAAGGAGCTCAAGAATACGTGTAAGGCTGTCCTGGCTTGCGTCGGGGTCTGGATTAT
GACCCTCACGACGACCACGCCGCTGCTCCTGCTGTATAAAGACCCTGATAAGGATTCCACCCCAGCCACT
TGTCTTAAAATTAGTGACATCATTTATCTTAAGGCAGTAAACGTACTCAATCTCACCCGACTTACATTCT
TCTTCCTGATTCCGCTGTTCATCATGATTGGATGCTACCTTGTGATTATTCATAACCTGCTTCACGGCCG
GACATCTAAGTTGAAGCCGAAGGTGAAAGA
