>Addgene plasmid #66340 | GPR18-Tango | addgene partial sequence | sequence record 119885 | Tet-R 5'-GGCGAGTTTACGGGTTGTTA-3'
GCGCTCTATGCGCTGTTATCACTTTACTTTTATCTAATCTTAGCTGGAAGTACAGGTTCTCACCGGTCGA
TGAAGTGTCCTTGGCCAGGGAGGAGCTGGCGGTGGTGCAGGACTCATCTTGGGGACCCAGGCTGGGTGGG
GTGCGTCCACCGGTATCGATAAGCATTTCTGAATTAATGTTAGACAAAGAGCGGAGAGATCCGGACCTAA
AGGACTTCCTCCGCATTGATCGCAGATAATTCCTATACAACATAACACTAATGACCCGGGCCTGGAACTG
TTTGGAGACGATATAATACAGTATAACGTCCAAACAAGTGCTCAGGTTCATCAAAAAGGTTGTGAAAGCG
CCCCAGGGATTGTAGCTGTTTTCCCCAGTTCCCAGCATCAGAAAAGCGAAACAGATGTGGAAGGGCATGA
AACACACAAGCACCTGCACCAGGAGGGTGATAATAATCCTGATGCTCTTCTCTTTCACCTTCGGCTTCAA
CTTAGATGTCCGGCCGTGAAGCAGGTTATGAATAATCACAAGGTAGCATCCAATCATGATGAACAGCGGA
ATCAGGAAGAAGAATGTAAGTCGGGTGAGATTGAGTACGTTTACTGCCTTAAGATAAATGATGTCACTAA
TTTTAAGACAAGTGGCTGGGGTGGAATCCTTATCAGGGTCTTTATACAGCAGGAGCAGCGGCGTGGTCGT
CGTGAGGGTCATAATCCAGACCCCGACGCAAGCCAGGACAGCCTTACACGTATTCTTGAGCTCCTTGGCG
TATTTAGGCTGCACGATGGCCATGTATCGGTCCGCGGAAATGAATGCCAACAGCCACAGTGCGATTGATG
GATAGAAGACTGTCAGGGCGCCGAGGATCTGACAAAAGTACTCCCCGAAGGGCCATTCGTCCTTGGCGTA
ATAGAACATCCTGAAGGGGAGGGTCATGATAAAGATCAAATCAACGAGTGCCACATTCATCATATAGATA
GTTACTGTGGTTCTCTTCTTTGTGGTACAGCTGAAAACCCACAGGGCAGTGATATTGACAAACAGGCCTA
TAATG
